>Addgene plasmid #103674 | LSB-hsa-miR-615-3p | depositor full sequence | sequence record 196396 | Full Sequence
AATTGAGGGGATAACGCAGGAAAGAACATGTGAGCAAAAGGCCAGCAAAAGGCCAGGAACCGTAAAAAGG
CCGCGTTGCTGGCGTTTTTCCATAGGCTCCGCCCCCCTGACGAGCATCACAAAAATCGACGCTCAAGTCA
GAGGTGGCGAAACCCGACAGGACTATAAAGATACCAGGCGTTTCCCCCTGGAAGCTCCCTCGTGCGCTCT
CCTGTTCCGACCCTGCCGCTTACCGGATACCTGTCCGCCTTTCTCCCTTCGGGAAGCGTGGCGCTTTCTC
ATAGCTCACGCTGTAGGTATCTCAGTTCGGTGTAGGTCGTTCGCTCCAAGCTGGGCTGTGTGCACGAACC
CCCCGTTCAGCCCGACCGCTGCGCCTTATCCGGTAACTATCGTCTTGAGTCCAACCCGGTAAGACACGAC
TTATCGCCACTGGCAGCAGCCACTGGTAACAGGATTAGCAGAGCGAGGTATGTAGGCGGTGCTACAGAGT
TCTTGAAGTGGTGGCCTAACTACGGCTACACTAGAAGAACAGTATTTGGTATCTGCGCTCTGCTGAAGCC
AGTTACCTTCGGAAAAAGAGTTGGTAGCTCTTGATCCGGCAAACAAACCACCGCTGGTAGCGGTGGTTTT
TTTGTTTGCAAGCAGCAGATTACGCGCAGAAAAAAAGGATCTCAAGAAGATCCTTTGATCTTTTCTACGG
GGTCTGACGCTCAGTGGAACGAAAACTCACGTTAAGGGATTTTGGTCATGAGATTATCAAAAAGGATCTT
CACCTAGATCCTTTTAAATTAAAAATGAAGTTTTAAATCAATCTAAAGTATATATGAGTAAACTTGGTCT
GACAGTTACCAATGCTTAATCAGTGAGGCACCTATCTCAGCGATCTGTCTATTTCGTTCATCCATAGTTG
CCTGACTCCCCGTCGTGTAGATAACTACGATACGGGAGGGCTTACCATCTGGCCCCAGTGCTGCAATGAT
ACCGCGAGAACCACGCTCACCGGCTCCAGATTTATCAGCAATAAACCAGCCAGCCGGAAGGGCCGAGCGC
AGAAGTGGTCCTGCAACTTTATCCGCCTCCATCCAGTCTATTAATTGTTGCCGGGAAGCTAGAGTAAGTA
GTTCGCCAGTTAATAGTTTGCGCAACGTTGTTGCCATTGCTACAGGCATCGTGGTGTCACGCTCGTCGTT
TGGTATGGCTTCATTCAGCTCCGGTTCCCAACGATCAAGGCGAGTTACATGATCCCCCATGTTGTGCAAA
AAAGCGGTTAGCTCCTTCGGTCCTCCGATCGTTGTCAGAAGTAAGTTGGCCGCAGTGTTATCACTCATGG
TTATGGCAGCACTGCATAATTCTCTTACTGTCATGCCATCCGTAAGATGCTTTTCTGTGACTGGTGAGTA
CTCAACCAAGTCATTCTGAGAATAGTGTATGCGGCGACCGAGTTGCTCTTGCCCGGCGTCAATACGGGAT
AATACCGCGCCACATAGCAGAACTTTAAAAGTGCTCATCATTGGAAAACGTTCTTCGGGGCGAAAACTCT
CAAGGATCTTACCGCTGTTGAGATCCAGTTCGATGTAACCCACTCGTGCACCCAACTGATCTTCAGCATC
TTTTACTTTCACCAGCGTTTCTGGGTGAGCAAAAACAGGAAGGCAAAATGCCGCAAAAAAGGGAATAAGG
GCGACACGGAAATGTTGAATACTCATACTCTTCCTTTTTCAATATTATTGAAGCATTTATCAGGGTTATT
GTCTCATGAGCGGATACATATTTGAATGTAGCTCCGAATTTCTCGAGGGCTTGTCGACGACGGCGGTCTC
CGTCGTCAGGATCATGAATTCGACCCGCCTGCCACCATGACCGAGTACAAGCCCACGGTGCGCCTCGCCA
CCCGCGACGACGTCCCCCGGGCCGTACGCACCCTCGCCGCCGCGTTCGCCGACTACCCCGCCACGCGCCA
CACCGTCGACCCGGACCGCCACATCGAGCGGGTCACCGAGCTGCAAGAACTCTTCCTCACGCGCGTCGGG
CTCGACATCGGCAAGGTGTGGGTCGCGGACGACGGCGCCGCGGTGGCGGTCTGGACCACGCCGGAGAGCG
TCGAAGCGGGGGCGGTGTTCGCCGAGATCGGCCCGCGCATGGCCGAGTTGAGCGGTTCCCGGCTGGCCGC
GCAGCAACAGATGGAAGGCCTCCTGGCGCCGCACCGGCCCAAGGAGCCCGCGTGGTTCCTGGCCACCGTC
GGCGTCTCGCCCGACCACCAGGGCAAGGGTCTGGGCAGCGCCGTCGTGCTCCCCGGAGTGGAGGCGGCCG
AGCGCGCCGGGGTGCCCGCCTTCCTGGAGACATCCGCGCCCCGCAACCTCCCCTTCTACGAGCGGCTCGG
CTTCACCGTCACCGCCGACGTCGAGGTGCCCGAAGGACCGCGCACCTGGTGCATGACCCGCAAGCCCGGT
GCCTGATACGCGTGAATTCACTCCTCAGGTGCAGGCTGCCTATCAGAAGGTGGTGGCTGGTGTGGCCAAT
GCCCTGGCTCACAAATACCACTGAGATCTTTTTCCCTCTGCCAAAAATTATGGGGACATCATGAAGCCCC
TTGAGCATCTGACTTCTGGCTAATAAAGGAAATTTATTTTCATTGCAATAGTGTGTTGGAATTTTTTGTG
TCTCTCACTCGGAAGGACATATGGGAGGGCAAATCATTTAAAACATCAGAATGAGTATTTGGTTTAGAGT
TTGGCAACATATGCCCATATGCTGGCTGCCATGAACAAAGGTTGGCTATAAAGAGGTCATCAGTATATGA
AACAGCCCCCTGCTGTCCATTCCTTATTCCATAGAAAAGCCTTGACTTGAGGTTAGATTTTTTTTATATT
TTGTTTTGTGTTATTTTTTTCTTTAACATCCCTAAAATTTTCCTTACATGTTTTACTAGCCAGATTTTTC
CTCCTCTCCTGACTACTCCCAGTCATAGCTGTCCCTCTTCTCTTATGGAGATCCCTCGACCTGCAGCCCA
AGCTTGAATTCTCTAGAATTACCCTGTTATCCCTATGCTTGGTTTACCGAGCTCTTATTGGTTTTCAAAC
TTCATTGACTGTGCCCAACGCGCCTGGGAGCTCACGGGGACAGCCCCCCCCCAAAGCCCCCAGGGATGTA
ATTACGTCCCTCCCCCGCTAGGGGGCAGCAGCGAGCCGCCCGGGGCTCCGCTCCGGTCCGGCGCTCCCCC
CGCATCCCCGAGCCGGCAGCGTGCGGGGACAGCCCGGGCACGGGGAAGGTGGCACGGGATCGCTTTCCTC
TGAACGCTTCTCGCTGCTCTTTGAGCCTGCAGACACCTGGGGGGATACGGGGAAAAAGCTAGGCTGAAAG
ACCGGTTCTTAGAATGACACGCGCCTGGGAGCTCACGGGGACAGCCCCCCCCCAAAGCCCCCAGGGATGT
AATTACGTCCCTCCCCCGCTAGGGGGCAGCAGCGAGCCGCCCGGGGCTCCGCTCCGGTCCGGCGCTCCCC
CCGCATCCCCGAGCCGGCAGCGTGCGGGGACAGCCCGGGCACGGGGAAGGTGGCACGGGATCGCTTTCCT
CTGAACGCTTCTCGCTGCTCTTTGAGCCTGCAGACACCTGGGGGGATACGGGGAAAAAGCTAACTTCTGA
GACGACAACTTTGTATAGAAAAGTTGGCTCCGAATTCGCCCTTGACAGCAGAGATCCAGTTTGGTTAATT
AATTGGCTCCGGTGCCCGTCAGTGGGCAGAGCGCACATCGCCCACAGTCCCCGAGAAGTTGTGGGGAGGG
GTCGGCAATTGAACCGGTGCCTAGAGAAGGTGGCGCGGGGTAAACTGGGAAAGTGATGTCGTGTACTGGC
TCCGCCTTTTTCCCGAGGGTGGGGGAGAACCGTATATAAGTGCAGTAGTCGCCGTGAACGTTCTTTTTCG
CAACGGGTTTGCCGCCAGAACACAGGTAAGTGCCGTGTGTGGTTCCCGCGGGCCTGGCCTCTTTACGGGT
TATGGCCCTTGCGTGCCTTGAATTACTTCCACCTGGCTGCAGTACGTGATTCTTGATCCCGAGCTTCGGG
TTGGAAGTGGGTGGGAGAGTTCGAGGCCTTGCGCTTAAGGAGCCCCTTCGCCTCGTGCTTGAGTTGAGGC
CTGGCCTGGGCGCTGGGGCCGCCGCGTGCGAATCTGGTGGCACCTTCGCGCCTGTCTCGCTGCTTTCGAT
AAGTCTCTAGCCATTTAAAATTTTTGATGACCTGCTGCGACGCTTTTTTTCTGGCAAGATAGTCTTGTAA
ATGCGGGCCAAGATCTGCACACTGGTATTTCGGTTTTTGGGGCCGCGGGCGGCGACGGGGCCCGTGCGTC
CCAGCGCACATGTTCGGCGAGGCGGGGCCTGCGAGCGCGGCCACCGAGAATCGGACGGGGGTAGTCTCAA
GCTGGCCGGCCTGCTCTGGTGCCTGGCCTCGCGCCGCCGTGTATCGCCCCGCCCTGGGCGGCAAGGCTGG
CCCGGTCGGCACCAGTTGCGTGAGCGGAAAGATGGCCGCTTCCCGGCCCTGCTGCAGGGAGCTCAAAATG
GAGGACGCGGCGCTCGGGAGAGCGGGCGGGTGAGTCACCCACACAAAGGAAAAGGGCCTTTCCGTCCTCA
GCCGTCGCTTCATGTGACTCCACGGAGTACCGGGCGCCGTCCAGGCACCTCGATTAGTTCTCGAGCTTTT
GGAGTACGTCGTCTTTAGGTTGGGGGGAGGGGTTTTATGCGATGGAGTTTCCCCACACTGAGTGGGTGGA
GACTGAAGTTAGGCCAGCTTGGCACTTGATGTAATTCTCCTTGGAATTTGCCCTTTTTGAGTTTGGATCT
TGGTTCATTCTCAAGCCTCAGACAGTGGTTCAAAGTTTTTTTCTTCCATTTCAGGTGTCGTGAGAAGGGC
GAATTCGACCCAAGTTTGTACAAAAAAGCAGGCTGGATCCAGGTGCCACCATGGTGAGCGAGCTGATTAA
GGAGAACATGCACATGAAGCTGTACATGGAGGGCACCGTGAACAACCACCACTTCAAGTGCACATCCGAG
GGCGAAGGCAAGCCCTACGAGGGCACCCAGACCATGAGAATCAAGGCGGTCGAGGGCGGCCCTCTCCCCT
TCGCCTTCGACATCCTGGCTACCAGCTTCATGTACGGCAGCAAAACCTTCATCAACCACACCCAGGGCAT
CCCCGACTTCTTTAAGCAGTCCTTCCCCGAGGGCTTCACATGGGAGAGAGTCACCACATACGAAGATGGG
GGCGTGCTGACCGCTACCCAGGACACCAGCCTCCAGGACGGCTGCCTCATCTACAACGTCAAGATCAGAG
GGGTGAACTTCCCATCCAACGGCCCTGTGATGCAGAAGAAAACACTCGGCTGGGAGGCCTCCACCGAGAC
ACTGTACCCCGCTGACGGCGGCCTGGAAGGCAGAGCCGACATGGCCCTGAAGCTCGTGGGCGGGGGCCAC
CTGATCTGCAACCTTAAGACCACATACAGATCCAAGAAACCCGCTAAGAACCTCAAGATGCCCGGCGTCT
ACTATGTGGACAGGAGACTGGAAAGAATCAAGGAGGCCGACAAAGAGACATACGTCGAGCAGCACGAGGT
GGCTGTGGCCAGATACTGCGACCTCCCTAGCAAACTGGGGCACAAACTTAATTGAGAATTCTACCACCCA
GCTTTCTTGTACAAAGTGGTACGTCTCAAGACCAGAGGTCTCTGCTTCGGTACCGAAGAGGGAGACGCAG
GCTCGGAAAGAGGGAGACGCAGGCTCGGAAAGAGGGAGACGCAGGCTCGGAAAGAGGGAGACGCAGGCTC
GGACAACCAGAAGAGACCTGTGCTTCACTCCTCAGGTGCAGGCTGCCTATCAGAAGGTGGTGGCTGGTGT
GGCCAATGCCCTGGCTCACAAATACCACTGAGATCTTTTTCCCTCTGCCAAAAATTATGGGGACATCATG
AAGCCCCTTGAGCATCTGACTTCTGGCTAATAAAGGAAATTTATTTTCATTGCAATAGTGTGTTGGAATT
TTTTGTGTCTCTCACTCGGAAGGACATATGGGAGGGCAAATCATTTAAAACATCAGAATGAGTATTTGGT
TTAGAGTTTGGCAACATATGCCCATATGCTGGCTGCCATGAACAAAGGTTGGCTATAAAGAGGTCATCAG
TATATGAAACAGCCCCCTGCTGTCCATTCCTTATTCCATAGAAAAGCCTTGACTTGAGGTTAGATTTTTT
TTATATTTTGTTTTGTGTTATTTTTTTCTTTAACATCCCTAAAATTTTCCTTACATGTTTTACTAGCCAG
ATTTTTCCTCCTCTCCTGACTACTCCCAGTCATAGCTGTCCCTCTTCTCTTATGGAGATCCCGAGCGGTG
CGTTTTTATGCTTGTAGTATTGTATAATGTTTTTAAGATCCAAGCTTCTGACCTCTTCTCTTCCTCCCAC
AGGGCCTCGAGACAATTGCATCGATGGTACCAGTGAAAGTCTGCAATGAATTCGAGTTGGCGCGCCTGTC
ATTCTAAATCTCTCTTTCAGCCTAAAGCTTTTTCCCCGTATCCCCCCAGGTGTCTGCAGGCTCAAAGAGC
AGCGAGAAGCGTTCAGAGGAAAGCGATCCCGTGCCACCTTCCCCGTGCCCGGGCTGTCCCCGCACGCTGC
CGGCTCGGGGATGCGGGGGGAGCGCCGGACCGGAGCGGAGCCCCGGGCGGCTCGCTGCTGCCCCCTAGCG
GGGGAGGGACGTAATTACATCCCTGGGGGCTTTGGGAGGGGGCTGTCCCCGTGAGCTCCCAGGCGCGCCT
GTCATTCTAAATCTCTCTTTCAGCCTAAAGCTTTTTCCCCGTATCCCCCCAGGTGTCTGCAGGCTCAAAG
AGCAGCGAGAAGCGTTCAGAGGAAAGCGATCCCGTGCCACCTTCCCCGTGCCCGGGCTGTCCCCGCACGC
TGCCGGCTCGGGGATGCGGGGGGAGCGCCGGACCGGAGCGGAGCCCCGGGCGGCTCGCTGCTGCCCCCTA
GCGGGGGAGGGACGTAATTACATCCCTGGGGGCTTTGGGGGGGGGCTGTCCCCGTGAGCTCCCAGGCGCG
CCAACTCGGTACCGTATCGATGTCGACGTTAACGCTAGTGATATCAACTTTGTATAGAAAAGTTGGCTCC
GAATTCGCCCTTGACAGCAGAGATCCAGTTTGGTTAATTAATTGGCTCCGGTGCCCGTCAGTGGGCAGAG
CGCACATCGCCCACAGTCCCCGAGAAGTTGTGGGGAGGGGTCGGCAATTGAACCGGTGCCTAGAGAAGGT
GGCGCGGGGTAAACTGGGAAAGTGATGTCGTGTACTGGCTCCGCCTTTTTCCCGAGGGTGGGGGAGAACC
GTATATAAGTGCAGTAGTCGCCGTGAACGTTCTTTTTCGCAACGGGTTTGCCGCCAGAACACAGGTAAGT
GCCGTGTGTGGTTCCCGCGGGCCTGGCCTCTTTACGGGTTATGGCCCTTGCGTGCCTTGAATTACTTCCA
CCTGGCTGCAGTACGTGATTCTTGATCCCGAGCTTCGGGTTGGAAGTGGGTGGGAGAGTTCGAGGCCTTG
CGCTTAAGGAGCCCCTTCGCCTCGTGCTTGAGTTGAGGCCTGGCCTGGGCGCTGGGGCCGCCGCGTGCGA
ATCTGGTGGCACCTTCGCGCCTGTCTCGCTGCTTTCGATAAGTCTCTAGCCATTTAAAATTTTTGATGAC
CTGCTGCGACGCTTTTTTTCTGGCAAGATAGTCTTGTAAATGCGGGCCAAGATCTGCACACTGGTATTTC
GGTTTTTGGGGCCGCGGGCGGCGACGGGGCCCGTGCGTCCCAGCGCACATGTTCGGCGAGGCGGGGCCTG
CGAGCGCGGCCACCGAGAATCGGACGGGGGTAGTCTCAAGCTGGCCGGCCTGCTCTGGTGCCTGGCCTCG
CGCCGCCGTGTATCGCCCCGCCCTGGGCGGCAAGGCTGGCCCGGTCGGCACCAGTTGCGTGAGCGGAAAG
ATGGCCGCTTCCCGGCCCTGCTGCAGGGAGCTCAAAATGGAGGACGCGGCGCTCGGGAGAGCGGGCGGGT
GAGTCACCCACACAAAGGAAAAGGGCCTTTCCGTCCTCAGCCGTCGCTTCATGTGACTCCACGGAGTACC
GGGCGCCGTCCAGGCACCTCGATTAGTTCTCGAGCTTTTGGAGTACGTCGTCTTTAGGTTGGGGGGAGGG
GTTTTATGCGATGGAGTTTCCCCACACTGAGTGGGTGGAGACTGAAGTTAGGCCAGCTTGGCACTTGATG
TAATTCTCCTTGGAATTTGCCCTTTTTGAGTTTGGATCTTGGTTCATTCTCAAGCCTCAGACAGTGGTTC
AAAGTTTTTTTCTTCCATTTCAGGTGTCGTGAGAAGGGCGAATTCGACCCAAGTTTGTACAAAAAAGCAG
GCTCGCCACCATGGTGAGCAAGGGCGAGGAGCTGTTCACCGGGGTGGTGCCCATCCTGGTCGAGCTGGAC
GGCGACGTAAACGGCCACAAGTTCAGCGTGAGGGGCGAGGGCGAGGGCGATGCCACCAACGGCAAGCTGA
CCCTGAAGTTCATCTGCACCACCGGCAAGCTGCCCGTGCCCTGGCCCACCCTCGTGACCACCCTGAGCCA
CGGCGTGCAGTGCTTCGCCCGCTACCCCGACCACATGAAGCAGCACGACTTCTTCAAGTCCGCCATGCCC
GAAGGCTACGTCCAGGAGCGCACCATCTTCTTCAAGGACGACGGCACCTACAAGACCCGCGCCGAGGTGA
AGTTCGAGGGCGACACCCTAGTGAACCGCATCGAGCTGAAGGGCGTCGACTTCAAGGAGGACGGCAACAT
CCTGGGGCACAAGCTGGAGTACAACTTCAACAGCCACAACATCTATATCATGGCCGTCAAGCAGAAGAAC
GGCATCAAGGTGAACTTCAAGATCCGCCACAACGTGGAGGACGGCAGCGTGCAGCTCGCCGACCACTACC
AGCAGAACACCCCCATCGGCGACGGCCCCGTGCTGCTGCCCGACAGCCACTACCTGAGCACCCAGTCCGT
GCTGAGCAAAGACCCCAACGAGAAGCGCGATCACATGGTCCTGCTGGAGTTCCGCACCGCCGCCGGGATC
ACTCTCGGCATGGACGAGCTGTACAAGTAATACCACCCAGCTTTCTTGTACAAAGTGGTACGCGTGAATT
CACTCCTCAGGTGCAGGCTGCCTATCAGAAGGTGGTGGCTGGTGTGGCCAATGCCCTGGCTCACAAATAC
CACTGAGATCTTTTTCCCTCTGCCAAAAATTATGGGGACATCATGAAGCCCCTTGAGCATCTGACTTCTG
GCTAATAAAGGAAATTTATTTTCATTGCAATAGTGTGTTGGAATTTTTTGTGTCTCTCACTCGGAAGGAC
ATATGGGAGGGCAAATCATTTAAAACATCAGAATGAGTATTTGGTTTAGAGTTTGGCAACATATGCCCAT
ATGCTGGCTGCCATGAACAAAGGTTGGCTATAAAGAGGTCATCAGTATATGAAACAGCCCCCTGCTGTCC
ATTCCTTATTCCATAGAAAAGCCTTGACTTGAGGTTAGATTTTTTTTATATTTTGTTTTGTGTTATTTTT
TTCTTTAACATCCCTAAAATTTTCCTTACATGTTTTACTAGCCAGATTTTTCCTCCTCTCCTGACTACTC
CCAGTCATAGCTGTCCCTCTTCTCTTATGGAGATCCCTCGACCTGCAGCCCAAGCTTGGCGTAATCATGG
TCATAGCTGTTTCCTGTGTGAAATTGTTATCCGCTCACAATTCCACACAACATACGAGCCGGAAGCATAA
AGTGTAAAGCCTGGGGTGCCTAATGAGTGAGCTAACTCACATTAATTGCGTTGCGCTCACTGCCCGCTTT
CCAGTCGGGAAACCTGTCGTGCCAGCGGATCGACAGTACTAAGCTTGGTCTAATACCCAATCTCTCGTCT
TATCCAGATGTTTTATACGCCTCTGGCCCGTGTCTCAAAATCTCTGATGTTACATTGCACAAGATAAAAT
AATATCATCATGAACAATAAAACTGTCTGCTTACATAAACAGTAATACAAGGGGTGTTATGAGCCATATT
CAACGGGAAACGTCGAGGCCGCGATTAAATTCCAACATGGATGCTGATTTATATGGGTATAAATGGGCTC
GCGATAATGTCGGGCAATCAGGTGCGACAATCTATCGCTTGTATGGGAAGCCCGATGCGCCAGAGTTGTT
TCTGAAACATGGCAAAGGTAGCGTTGCCAATGATGTTACAGATGAGATGGTCAGACTAAACTGGCTGACG
GAATTTATGCCTCTTCCGACCATCAAGCATTTTATCCGTACTCCTGATGATGCATGGTTACTCACCACTG
CGATCCCCGGAAAAACAGCATTCCAGGTATTAGAAGAATATCCTGATTCAGGTGAAAATATTGTTGATGC
GCTGGCAGTGTTCCTGCGCCGGTTGCATTCGATTCCTGTTTGTAATTGTCCTTTTAACAGCGATCGCGTA
TTTCGTCTCGCTCAGGCGCAATCACGAATGAATAACGGTTTGGTTGATGCGAGTGATTTTGATGACGAGC
GTAATGGCTGGCCTGTTGAACAAGTCTGGAAAGAAATGCATAAACTTTTGCCATTCTCACCGGATTCAGT
CGTCACTCATGGTGATTTCTCACTTGATAACCTTATTTTTGACGAGGGGAAATTAATAGGTTGTATTGAT
GTTGGACGAGTCGGAATCGCAGACCGATACCAGGATCTTGCCATCCTATGGAACTGCCTCGGTGAGTTTT
CTCCTTCATTACAGAAACGGCTTTTTCAAAAATATGGTATTGATAATCCTGATATGAATAAATTGCAGTT
TCATTTGATGCTCGATGAGTTTTTCTAATCAGAATTGGTTAATTGGTTGTAACACTGGCAGAGCATTACG
CTGACTTGACGGGACGGCGCAAGCTCATGACCAAAATCCCTTAACGTGAGTTACGCGTCGTTCCACTGAG
CGTCAGAGGTATCACTAGTATTACAGAGGTAAGTTATAACAGTCGCCTAACCC
Features (pLannotate 1.2.2; 28 found; start..end, strand, type, name):
     87..675     -  rep_origin     ori: high-copy-number ColE1/pMB1/pBR322/pUC origin of replication
    846..1706    -  CDS            AmpR: β-lactamase; bla; confers resistance to ampicillin, carbenicillin, and related antibiotics
   1707..1778    -  promoter       AmpR promoter: bla
   1857..2456    +  CDS            PuroR: puromycin N-acetyltransferase; pac from Streptomyces alboniger; confers resistance to puromycin
   2461..2541    +  CDS            HBB (fragment): HBB_PONPY - Experimental evidence at transcript level: Swiss-Prot protein existence level 2. Involved in oxygen transport from the lung to the various peripheral tissues. From Pongo pygmaeus (Bornean orangutan).
   2612..2667    +  polyA_signal   β-globin poly(A) signal: rabbit β-globin polyadenylation signal (Gil and Proudfoot, 1987)
   3646..3666    +  protein_bind   attB4: mutant version of attB; core recombination site for the Gateway® BP reaction BP Clonase™
   3734..3945    +  promoter       EF-1α core promoter: core promoter for human elongation factor EF-1α
   3946..4884    +  intron         EF-1α intron A: intron upstream of the start codon of human EF-1α
   4911..4931    +  protein_bind   attB1: mutant version of attB; core recombination site for the Gateway® BP reaction BP Clonase™
   4951..5646    +  CDS            mKate2: mKate2 is a basic (constitutively fluorescent) red fluorescent protein published in 2009, derived from Entacmaea quadricolor. It is reported to be a rapidly-maturing monomer with moderate acid sensitivity.
   5666..5690    -  protein_bind   attB2: mutant version of attB; recombination site for the Gateway® BP reaction BP Clonase™
   5834..5908    +  CDS            HBB (fragment): HBB_PONPY - Experimental evidence at transcript level: Swiss-Prot protein existence level 2. Involved in oxygen transport from the lung to the various peripheral tissues. From Pongo pygmaeus (Bornean orangutan).
   5979..6034    +  polyA_signal   β-globin poly(A) signal: rabbit β-globin polyadenylation signal (Gil and Proudfoot, 1987)
   6418..6443    +  misc_feature   SA: splice acceptor site
   7115..7135    +  protein_bind   attB4: mutant version of attB; core recombination site for the Gateway® BP reaction BP Clonase™
   7203..7414    +  promoter       EF-1α core promoter: core promoter for human elongation factor EF-1α
   7415..8353    +  intron         EF-1α intron A: intron upstream of the start codon of human EF-1α
   8380..8400    +  protein_bind   attB1: mutant version of attB; core recombination site for the Gateway® BP reaction BP Clonase™
   8411..9127    +  CDS            EBFP2: EBFP2 is a basic (constitutively fluorescent) blue fluorescent protein published in 2007, derived from Aequorea victoria. It is reported to be a rapidly-maturing monomer with moderate acid sensitivity.
   9135..9159    -  protein_bind   attB2: mutant version of attB; recombination site for the Gateway® BP reaction BP Clonase™
   9163..9243    +  CDS            HBB (fragment): HBB_PONPY - Experimental evidence at transcript level: Swiss-Prot protein existence level 2. Involved in oxygen transport from the lung to the various peripheral tissues. From Pongo pygmaeus (Bornean orangutan).
   9314..9369    +  polyA_signal   β-globin poly(A) signal: rabbit β-globin polyadenylation signal (Gil and Proudfoot, 1987)
   9752..9774    -  protein_bind   lac operator (fragment): The lac repressor binds to the lac operator to inhibit transcription in E. coli. This inhibition can be relieved by adding lactose or isopropyl-β-D-thiogalactopyranoside (IPTG). lac repressor encoded by lacI
   9778..9808    -  promoter       lac promoter: promoter for the E. coli lac operon
   9823..9844    -  protein_bind   CAP binding site: CAP binding activates transcription in the presence of cAMP. E. coli catabolite activator protein
   9857..9896    -  CDS            lacI (fragment): lac repressor; lacI; The lac repressor binds to the lac operator to inhibit transcription in E. coli. This inhibition can be relieved by adding lactose or isopropyl-β-D-thiogalactopyranoside (IPTG).
  10069..10878   +  CDS            KanR: aminoglycoside phosphotransferase; aph(3')-Ia; confers resistance to kanamycin in bacteria or G418 (Geneticin®) in eukaryotes
