[The description below was written by a language model from this plasmid's Addgene catalogue record and pLannotate feature annotations shown in this document.]
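Description:
LSB-hsa-miR-615-3p is a mammalian expression plasmid built on the Low Sensor Backbone (LSB) and designed as a two-colour fluorescent sensor of microRNA activity. It replicates in E. coli from a high-copy ColE1/pUC-type origin and carries both a β-lactamase gene and an aminoglycoside phosphotransferase (KanR) gene, matching the recorded dual ampicillin and kanamycin selection. A puromycin N-acetyltransferase coding sequence followed by a rabbit β-globin poly(A) signal is also present, and the depositor notes that puromycin selection is functional. No dedicated mammalian promoter for this cassette is annotated in the feature table.

The payload consists of two parallel transcription units of the same design. Each has a human EF-1α core promoter with its intron A, a fluorescent protein coding sequence flanked by Gateway attB recombination scars (attB4, attB1, attB2), and a β-globin 3′ region with poly(A) signal. One unit expresses the red protein mKate2 and, according to the catalogue, carries a target site for human miR-615-3p in its 3′ UTR. This target is not separately annotated, but it would lie in the unannotated stretch between mKate2 and the β-globin sequences. The other unit expresses EBFP2 without a target and serves as an internal reference for plasmid dose and transcription. When miR-615-3p is active in a transfected cell, mKate2 output is repressed relative to EBFP2, so the red-to-blue ratio reports miRNA activity.

The depositor warns that the plasmid is inherently unstable because of the repeated poly(A) elements. The physical plasmid also differs slightly from the deposited sequence, including short insertions flanking the puromycin coding region that do not impair selection.
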