Addgene plasmid #103674: LSB-hsa-miR-615-3p
Purpose: Used to sense miRNA activity using fluorescence based tools. hsa-miR-615-3p target in 3' UTR of of mKate. miRNA activity can be measured by the repression of mKate2 relative to EBFP2 fluorescent proteins . Plasmid is inherently unstable; please see Depositor Comments
Depositing lab: Ron Weiss. Depositing organization: Massachusetts Institute of Technology. Publication: A mixed antagonistic/synergistic miRNA repression model enables accurate predictions of multi-input miRNA sensor activity. Gam JJ, Babb J, Weiss R. Nat Commun. 2018 Jun 22;9(1):2430. doi: 10.1038/s41467-018-04575-0. PubMed 29934631.
Backbone
  Vector backbone: Low Sensor Backbone (LSB)
  Vector type: Mammalian Expression, Synthetic Biology
Growth in bacteria
  Bacterial resistance: Ampicillin and Kanamycin, 100 & 50 μg/mL
  Growth temperature: 30°C
  Growth strain: NEB Stable
  Copy number: High Copy
Gene/Insert
  Gene/Insert name: hsa-miR-615-3p target
  Species: H. sapiens (human)
  Entrez Gene: MIR615 (a.k.a. MIRN615, hsa-mir-615, mir-615)
  Promoter: EF-1a
  Cloning method: Gibson Cloning
Terms and licenses: Academic/Nonprofit Terms; Industry Terms: Not Available to Industry
Depositor comments: Please note that this plasmid is inherently unstable due to a repeating poly A element. We recommend performing a diagnostic digest on multiple colonies upon receipt. The depositors would like to note the presence of several discrepancies between the depositor sequence and physical plasmid sequence. In particular, the sequences upstream and downstream of the puromycin coding region have 10 bp insertions which do not affect the ability to perform puromycin selection. The sequences for those regions within the physical plasmids are as follows: Upstream of Puro: GAATTCGACCGCCTGTCTCAAGGTGCCACC; Downstream of Puro: GCTTTGAGACTACGCGTGAATTCACTCCTC. Please contact if you are interested in this plasmid prior to placing an order.
How to cite: LSB-hsa-miR-615-3p was a gift from Ron Weiss (Addgene plasmid # 103674 ; http://n2t.net/addgene:103674 ; RRID:Addgene_103674)
