>Addgene plasmid #103674 | LSB-hsa-miR-615-3p | depositor partial sequence | sequence record 196397 | hsa-miR-615-3p target
AAGAGGGAGACGCAGGCTCGGA
